>Addgene plasmid #20586 | pWZL Neo Myr Flag PKN1 | addgene partial sequence | sequence record 26411 | 20586 with pWZL-F 5'-GAA CCT CCT CGT TCG ACC
CTCCTTCTCTAGGCGCCGGCCGGATCCAGAATTCGCCACCATGGGGTCTTCAAAATCTAAACCAAAGGAC
CCCAGCCAGCGCCGGCGCAGGATCCGAGGTTACCTTGACTACAAAGACGATGACGACAAGCAATTGACAA
GTTTGTACAAAAAAGTTGGCATGGCCAGCGACGCCGTGCAGAGTGAGCCTCGCAGCTGGTCCCTGCTAGA
GCAGCTGGGCCTGGCCGGGGCAGACCTGGCGGCCCCCGGGGTACAGCAGCAGCTGGAGCTGGAGCGGGAG
CGGCTGCGGCGGGAAATCCGCAAGGAGCTGAAGCTGAAGGAGGGTGCTGAGAACCTGCGGCGGGCCACCA
CTGACCTGGGCCGCAGCCTGGGCCCCGTAGAGCTGCTGCTGCGGGGCTCCTCGCGCCGCCTCGACCTGCT
GCACCAGCAGCTGCAGGAGCTGCACGCCCACGTGGTGCTTCCCGACCCGGCGGCCACCCACGATGGCCCC
CAGTCCCCTGGTGCGGGTGGCCCCACCTGCTCGGCCACCAACCTGAGCCGCGTGGCGGGCCTGGAGAAGC
AGTTGGCCATTGAGCTGAAGGTGAAGCAGGGGGCGGAGAACATGATCCAGACCTACAGCAATGGCAGCAC
CAAGGACCGGAAGCTGCTGCTGACAGCCCAGCANATGTTGCANGACAGTAAGACCAAGATTGACATCATC
CGCATGCAACTCCGCCGGGCGCTGCA
