[The description below was written by a language model from this plasmid's Addgene catalogue record.]
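Description:
pWZL Neo Myr Flag PKN1 is a retroviral mammalian expression plasmid carrying the human PKN1 open reading frame (protein kinase N1, also known as PRK1 or PKN-alpha) in the pWZL-Neo-Myr-Flag-DEST backbone. It is propagated in bacteria under ampicillin selection, using a recombination-deficient strain because the repeated sequences typical of retroviral vectors are prone to rearrangement. In mammalian cells, the neomycin resistance marker allows transduced or transfected populations to be selected with G418. The record gives no feature table, so the promoter driving the insert, the arrangement of the neomycin cassette and the origin of replication are not stated.

The kinase ORF was first cloned into a Gateway entry vector and then moved into the destination backbone by an LR recombination reaction, placing it in frame downstream of two backbone-encoded N-terminal elements: a myristoylation signal and a Flag epitope. Myristoylation directs lipid modification of the protein's N-terminus and tethers it to membranes, a strategy commonly used to promote constitutive activation of kinases, while the Flag tag allows detection or immunoprecipitation with standard antibodies.

The construct is one member of a library of myristoylated, Flag-tagged human kinases assembled for gain-of-function genomic screening in a study aimed at identifying breast cancer oncogenes. It is suited to packaging into retrovirus for stable expression of membrane-targeted PKN1 in mammalian cells. The depositors note that the identity of the gene has been verified, but that the clone has not been fully sequenced, so minor mutations cannot be excluded.
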