Addgene plasmid #20586: pWZL Neo Myr Flag PKN1
Depositing lab: William Hahn & Jean Zhao. Depositing organization: Dana-Farber Cancer Institute. Publication: Integrative Genomic Approaches Identify IKBKE as a Breast Cancer Oncogene (Kinase Library Clones). Boehm JS, Zhao JJ, Yao J, Kim SY, Firestein R, Dunn IF, Sjostrom SK, Garraway LA, Weremowicz S, Richardson AL, Greulich H, Stewart CJ, Mulvey LA, Shen RR, Ambrogio L, Hirozane-Kishikawa T, Hill DE, Vidal M, Meyerson M, Grenier JK, Hinkle G, Root DE, Roberts TM, Lander ES, Polyak K, Hahn WC. Cell. 2007 Jun 15. 129(6):1065-1079. 10.1016/j.cell.2007.03.052 PubMed 17574021.
Backbone
  Vector backbone: pWZL-Neo-Myr-Flag-DEST
  Backbone manufacturer: William Hahn Lab (available at Addgene, #15300)
  Vector type: Mammalian Expression, Retroviral
  Selectable markers: Neomycin (select with G418)
Growth in bacteria
  Bacterial resistance: Ampicillin, 100 μg/mL
  Growth temperature: 37°C
  Growth strain: Stbl3
  Growth instructions: Stbl3 cells to prevent recombination.
  Copy number: Unknown
Gene/Insert
  Gene/Insert name: PKN1 (alt name: protein kinase N1)
  Species: H. sapiens (human)
  GenBank ID: NM_002741
  Entrez Gene: PKN1 (a.k.a. DBK, PAK-1, PAK1, PKN, PKN-ALPHA, PRK1, PRKCL1)
  Tag / fusion protein: Myr (N terminal on backbone); Flag (N terminal on backbone)
  Cloning method: Gateway Cloning
  Sequencing primers: 5′ pWZL-Fwd (GAA CCT CCT CGT TCG ACC); 3′ pWZL-Rev (TTC CGG GCC CTC ACA TTG)
Resource information
  A portion of this plasmid was derived from a plasmid made by: 5-E1
Terms and licenses: Academic/Nonprofit Terms; Industry Terms: Not Available to Industry
Depositor comments: ORFs were cloned into Gateway compatible pEntry vectors. An LR recombination reaction was performed to move the ORF to pWZL-Neo-Myr-Flag DEST such that the ORF would have 5' myristoylation and flag tags. This plasmid is part of a kinase library, and the gene has been verified, but has not been fully sequenced for minor mutations. Please see the following link for plasmids from this article that are not part of the kinase library http://www.addgene.org/pubmed/17574021
How to cite: pWZL Neo Myr Flag PKN1 was a gift from William Hahn & Jean Zhao (Addgene plasmid # 20586 ; http://n2t.net/addgene:20586 ; RRID:Addgene_20586)
